Addgene plasmid #145489: pGBW-m4046192
Purpose: Yeast Expression plasmid for SARS-CoV-2 ORF3a protein
Depositing lab: Ginkgo Bioworks & Benjie Chen. Depositing organization: Ginkgo Bioworks.
Backbone
  Vector backbone: AmpR; 2u URA3
  Backbone size w/o insert (bp): 4078
  Vector type: Yeast Expression
  Selectable markers: URA3
Growth in bacteria
  Bacterial resistance: Ampicillin, 100 μg/mL
  Growth temperature: 37°C
  Growth strain: DH5alpha
  Copy number: High Copy
Gene/Insert
  Gene/Insert name: SARS-CoV-2 ORF3a protein
  Species: S. cerevisiae (budding yeast); Severe acute respiratory syndrome coronavirus 2
  Insert size (bp): 821
  Mutation: wt
  Entrez Gene: ORF3a (a.k.a. GU280_gp03)
  Promoter: pGAL1
  Tag / fusion protein: Cleavable thrombin;6xHIS (C terminal on backbone)
  Cloning method: Unknown
Resource information
  A portion of this plasmid was derived from a plasmid made by: GinkgoBioworks
Depositor comments: NCBI Reference Sequence: YP_009724391.1Created by gene synthesis with Not1 site.
How to cite: pGBW-m4046192 was a gift from Ginkgo Bioworks & Benjie Chen (Addgene plasmid # 145489 ; http://n2t.net/addgene:145489 ; RRID:Addgene_145489)
