[The description below was written by a language model from this plasmid's Addgene catalogue record and pLannotate feature annotations shown in this document.]
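Description:
pGBW-m4046192 is an episomal yeast expression plasmid for producing the SARS-CoV-2 ORF3a protein in Saccharomyces cerevisiae. It is an E. coli–yeast shuttle vector. In bacteria it replicates from a high-copy ColE1/pUC-type origin and is selected with ampicillin through a β-lactamase gene, which the annotation places downstream of a cat promoter. In yeast it is maintained by the 2μ origin and selected by uracil prototrophy through the URA3 marker, which can also be counterselected with 5-FOA. Short phage T3Te and T7Te terminators and a tonB terminator flank the bacterial modules and presumably insulate them from read-through transcription. The annotation also calls a short rop-like CDS next to AmpR, although the catalogue lists the plasmid as high copy.

The payload is a wild-type ORF3a coding sequence made by gene synthesis. Budding yeast is listed alongside the virus as the insert species, which may indicate codon adaptation, but the record does not say so. The gene lies between the galactose-inducible, Gal4-regulated GAL1 promoter and a CYC1 terminator fragment, so expression can be switched on by the carbon source. According to the catalogue, the backbone supplies a C-terminal thrombin-cleavable 6xHis tag. The feature table does not annotate this tag separately, though there is a short unannotated gap between the ORF3a CDS and the terminator where it could sit.

ORF3a is a viroporin that forms ion channels at endosomes and lysosomes and is implicated in virion egress and in disrupting autophagy. The design suits inducible expression in yeast, followed by affinity purification and tag removal for biochemical or structural work, or study of the protein's effects in yeast cells. The full sequence is 5,628 nt, longer than the sum of the listed backbone and insert sizes.
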