Features (pLannotate 1.2.2; 13 found; start..end, strand, type, name):
     25..466     +  promoter       GAL1 promoter: S. cerevisiae GAL1; inducible promoter, regulated by Gal4
    478..1302    +  CDS            AP3A_SARS2: Experimental evidence at protein level: Swiss-Prot protein existence level 1. Plays a role in virus egress via lysosomal trafficking (PubMed:33157038, PubMed:33422265). Forms homotetrameric ion channels (viroporin) localized at endosomes and lysosomes, that may induce deacidification of lysosomes thereby allowing safe virion egress through lysosomal trafficking (By similarity) (PubMed:33157038, PubMed:33422265). Also blocks formation of autolysosomes through binding and sequestering host TMUB1/HOPS on late endosomes. This prevents fusion of autophagosomes with lysosomes, disrupting autophagy a
   1367..1539    +  terminator     CYC1 terminator (fragment): S. cerevisiae CYC1; transcription terminator for CYC1
   1575..1751    +  promoter       URA3 promoter (fragment): S. cerevisiae URA3
   1752..2555    +  CDS            URA3: orotidine-5'-phosphate decarboxylase, required for uracil biosynthesis; S. cerevisiae URA3; yeast auxotrophic marker, counterselectable with 5-fluoroorotic acid (5-FOA)
   2638..3620    -  rep_origin     2μ ori: yeast 2μ plasmid origin of replication
   3698..3727    +  terminator     T3Te terminator: phage T3 early transcription terminator
   3749..4336    +  rep_origin     ori: high-copy-number ColE1/pMB1/pBR322/pUC origin of replication
   4348..4375    -  terminator     T7Te terminator: phage T7 early transcription terminator
   4399..4590    -  CDS            rop: Rop protein, which maintains plasmids at low copy number; rop
   4591..5451    -  CDS            AmpR: β-lactamase; bla; confers resistance to ampicillin, carbenicillin, and related antibiotics
   5452..5554    -  promoter       cat promoter: promoter of the E. coli cat gene encoding chloramphenicol acetyltransferase
   5555..5586    -  terminator     tonB terminator: bidirectional E. coli tonB-P14 transcription terminator
>Addgene plasmid #145489 | pGBW-m4046192 | depositor full sequence | sequence record 287666 | Full Sequence
GCGGCCGCTTGCTATATTGAAGTACGGATTAGAAGCCGCCGAGCGGGCGACAGCCCTCCGACGGAAGACT
CTCCTCCGTGCGTCCTCGTCTTCACCGGTCGCGTTCCTGAAACGCAGATGTGCCTCGCGCCGCACTGCTC
CGAACAATAAAGATTCTACAATACTAGCTTTTATGGTTATGAAGAGGAAAAATTGGCAGTAACCTGGCCC
CACAAACCTTCAAATTAACGAATCAAATTAACAACCATAGGATGATAATGCGATTAGTTTTTTAGCCTTA
TTTCTGGGGTAATTAATCAGCGAAGCGATGATTTTTGATCTATTAACAGATATATAAATGGAAAAGCTGC
ATAACCACTTTAACTAATACTTTCAACATTTTCAGTTTGTATTACTTCTTATTCAAATGTCATAAAAGTA
TCAACAAAAAATTGTTAATATACCTCTATACTTTAACGTCAAGGAGAAAAAACTATAATGGATTTGTTTA
TGAGAATCTTCACAATTGGAACTGTAACTTTGAAGCAAGGTGAAATCAAGGATGCTACTCCTTCAGATTT
TGTTCGCGCTACTGCAACGATACCGATACAAGCCTCACTCCCTTTCGGATGGCTTATTGTTGGCGTTGCA
CTTCTTGCTGTTTTTCAGAGCGCTTCCAAAATCATAACCCTCAAAAAGAGATGGCAACTAGCACTCTCCA
AGGGTGTTCACTTTGTTTGCAACTTGCTGTTGTTGTTTGTAACAGTTTACTCACACCTTTTGCTCGTTGC
TGCTGGCCTTGAAGCCCCTTTTCTCTATCTTTATGCTTTAGTCTACTTCTTGCAGAGTATAAACTTTGTA
AGAATAATAATGAGGCTTTGGCTTTGCTGGAAATGCCGTTCCAAAAACCCATTACTTTATGATGCCAACT
ATTTTCTTTGCTGGCATACTAATTGTTACGACTATTGTATACCTTACAATAGTGTAACTTCTTCAATTGT
CATTACTTCAGGTGATGGCACAACAAGTCCTATTTCTGAACATGACTACCAGATTGGTGGTTATACTGAA
AAATGGGAATCTGGAGTAAAAGACTGTGTTGTATTACACAGTTACTTCACTTCAGACTATTACCAGCTGT
ACTCAACTCAATTGAGTACAGACACTGGTGTTGAACATGTTACCTTCTTCATCTACAATAAAATTGTTGA
TGAGCCTGAAGAACATGTCCAAATTCACACAATCGACGGTTCATCCGGAGTTGTTAATCCAGTAATGGAA
CCAATTTATGATGAACCGACGACGACTACTAGCGTGCCTTTGCTCGTGCCGAGAGGTTCTCACCATCATC
ACCATCATTAAACAGGCCCCTTTTCCTTTGTCGATATCATGTAATTAGTTATGTCACGCTTACATTCACG
CCCTCCTCCCACATCCGCTCTAACCGAAAAGGAAGGAGTTAGACAACCTGAAGTCTAGGTCCCTATTTAT
TTTTTTTAATAGTTATGTTAGTATTAAGAACGTTATTTATATTTCAAATTTTTCTTTTTTTTCTGTACAA
AGCGGCCGCCGAACCACTAGTGCACTGCAGTACACGGTTTCCTTGAAATTTTTTTGATTCGGTAATCTCC
GAACAGAAGGAAGAACGAAGGAAGGAGCACAGACTTAGATTGGTATATATACGCATATGTAGTGTTGAAG
AAACATGAAATTGCCCAGTATTCTTAACCCAACTGCACAGAACAAAAACGTGCAGGAAACGAAGATAAAT
CATGTCGAAAGCTACATATAAGGAACGTGCTGCTACTCATCCTAGTCCTGTTGCTGCCAAGCTATTTAAT
ATCATGCACGAAAAGCAAACAAACTTGTGTGCTTCATTGGATGTTCGTACCACCAAGGAATTACTGGAGT
TAGTTGAAGCATTAGGTCCCAAAATTTGTTTACTAAAAACACATGTGGATATCTTGACTGATTTTTCCAT
GGAGGGCACAGTTAAGCCGCTAAAGGCATTATCCGCCAAGTACAATTTTTTACTCTTCGAGGACAGAAAA
TTTGCTGACATTGGTAATACAGTCAAATTGCAGTACTCTGCGGGTGTATACAGAATAGCAGAATGGGCAG
ACATTACGAATGCACACGGTGTGGTGGGCCCAGGTATTGTTAGCGGTTTGAAGCAGGCGGCAGAAGAAGT
AACAAAGGAACCTAGAGGCCTTTTGATGTTAGCAGAATTGTCATGCAAGGGCTCCCTATCTACTGGAGAA
TATACTAAGGGTACTGTTGACATTGCGAAGAGCGACAAAGATTTTGTTATCGGCTTTATTGCTCAAAGAG
ACATGGGTGGAAGAGATGAAGGTTACGATTGGTTGATTATGACACCCGGTGTGGGTTTAGATGACAAGGG
AGATGCATTGGGTCAACAGTATAGAACCGTGGATGATGTGGTTTCTACAGGATCTGACATTATTATTGTT
GGAAGAGGACTATTTGCAAAGGGAAGGGATGCTAAGGTAGAGGGTGAACGTTACAGAAAAGCAGGCTGGG
AAGCATATTTGAGAAGATGCGGCCAGCAAAACTAAAAAACTGTATTATAAGTAAATGCATGTATACTAAA
CTCACAAATTAGAGCTTCAATTTAATTATATCAGTTATTACCCGAGTAACGAAGCATCTGTGCTTCATTT
TGTAGAACAAAAATGCAACGCGAGAGCGCTAATTTTTCAAACAAAGAATCTGAGCTGCATTTTTACAGAA
CAGAAATGCAACGCGAAAGCGCTATTTTACCAACGAAGAATCTGTGCTTCATTTTTGTAAAACAAAAATG
CAACGCGAGAGCGCTAATTTTTCAAACAAAGAATCTGAGCTGCATTTTTACAGAACAGAAATGCAACGCG
AGAGCGCTATTTTACCAACAAAGAATCTATACTTCTTTTTTGTTCTACAAAAATGCATCCCGAGAGCGCT
ATTTTTCTAACAAAGCATCTTAGATTACTTTTTTTCTCCTTTGTGCGCTCTATAATGCAGTCTCTTGATA
ACTTTTTGCACTGTAGGTCCGTTAAGGTTAGAAGAAGGCTACTTTGGTGTCTATTTTCTCTTCCATAAAA
AAAGCCTGACTCCACTTCCCGCGTTTACTGATTACTAGCGAAGCTGCGGGTGCATTTTTTCAAGATAAAG
GCATCCCCGATTATATTCTATACCGATGTGGATTGCGCATACTTTGTGAACAGAAAGTGATAGCGTTGAT
GATTCTTCATTGGTCAGAAAATTATGAACGGTTTCTTCTATTTTGTCTCTATATACTACGTATAGGAAAT
GTTTACATTTTCGTATTGTTTTCGATTCACTCTATGAATAGTTCTTACTACAATTTTTTTGTCTAAAGAG
TAATACTAGAGATAAACATAAAAAATGTAGAGGTCGAGTTTAGATGCAAGTTCAAGGAGCGAAAGGTGGA
TGGGTAGGTTATATAGGGATATAGCACAGAGATATATAGCAAAGAGATACTTTTGAGCAATGTTTGTGGA
AGCGGTATTCGCAATATTTTAGTAGCTCGTTACAGTCCGGTGCGTTTTTGGTTTTTTGAAAGTGCGTCAT
CAGAGCGCTTTTGGTTTTCAAAAGCGCTCTGAAGTTCCTATACTTTCTAGCTAGAGAATAGGAACTTCCC
GAGCGGCCGCGTGTTACAAGCTTGACTCCAGCGTAACTGGACTGCAATCAACTCACTGGCTCACCTTCAC
GGGTGGGCCTTTCTTCGGTAGAAAATCAAAGGATCTTCTTGAGATCCTTTTTTTCTGCGCGTAATCTGCT
GCTTGCAAACAAAAAAACCACCGCTACCAGCGGTGGTTTGTTTGCCGGATCAAGAGCTACCAACTCTTTT
TCCGAGGTAACTGGCTTCAGCAGAGCGCAGATACCAAATACTGTTCTTCTAGTGTAGCCGTAGTTAGGCC
ACCACTTCAAGAACTCTGTAGCACCGCCTACATACCTCGCTCTGCTAATCCTGTTACCAGTGGCTGCTGC
CAGTGGCGATAAGTCGTGTCTTACCGGGTTGGACTCAAGACGATAGTTACCGGATAAGGCGCAGCGGTCG
GGCTGAACGGGGGGTTCGTGCACACAGCCCAGCTTGGAGCGAACGACCTACACCGAACTGAGATACCTAC
AGCGTGAGCTATGAGAAAGCGCCACGCTTCCCGAAGGGAGAAAGGCGGACAGGTATCCGGTAAGCGGCAG
GGTCGGAACAGGAGAGCGCACGAGGGAGCTTCCAGGGGTAAACGCCTGGTATCTTTATAGTCCTGTCGGG
TTTCGCCACCTCTGACTTGAGCATCGATTTTTGTGATGCTCGTCAGGGGGGCGGAGCCTATGGAAAAACG
CCAGCAACGCAGAAAGGCCCACCCGAAGGTGAGCCAGGTGATTACATTTGGGCCCTCATCAGAGGTTTTC
ACCGTCATCACCGAAACGCGCGAGGCAGCTGCGGTAAAGCTCATCAGCGTGGTCGTGAAGCGATTCACAG
ATGTCTGCCTGTTCATCCGCGTCCAGCTCGTTGAGTTTCTCCAGAAGCGTTAATGTCTGGCTTCTGATAA
AGCGGGCCATGTTAAGGGCGGTTTTTTCCTGTTTGGTCACTTACCAATGCTTAATCAGTGAGGCACCTAT
CTCAGCGATCTGTCTATTTCGTTCATCCATAGTTGCCTGACTCCCCGTCGTGTAGATAACTACGATGCGG
GAGGGCTTACCATCTGGCCCCAGTGCTGCAATGATACCGCGAGACCCACGCTCACCGGCTCCAGATTTAT
CAGCAATAAACCAGCCAGCCGGGAGGGCCGAGCGCAGAAGTGATCCTGCAACTTTATCCGCCTCCATCCA
GTCTATTAATTGTTGCCGGGAAGCTAGAGTAAGTAGTTCGCCAGTTAATAGTTTGCGCAACGTTGTTGCC
ATTGCTACAGGCATCGTGGTGTCACGCTCGTCGTTTGGTATGGCTTCATTCAGCTCCGGTTCCCAACGAT
CAAGGCGAGTTACATGATCCCCCATGTTGTGCAAAAAAGCGGTTAGCTCCTTCGGTCCTCCGATCGTTGC
CAGAAGTAAGTTGGCCGCAGTGTTATCACTCATGGTTATGGCAGCACTGCATAATTCTCTTACTGTCATG
CCATCCGTGAGATGCTTTTCTGTGACTGGTGAGTACTCAACCAAGTCATTCTGAGAATAGTGTATGCGGC
GACCGAGTTGCTCTTGCCCGGCGTCAATACGGGATAATACCGCGCCACATAGCAGAACTTTAAAAGTGCT
CATCATTGGAAAACGTTCTTCGGGGCGTAAACTCTCAAGGATCTTACCGCTGTTGAGATCCAGTTCGATG
TAACCCACTCGTGCACCCAACTGATCTTCAGCATCTTTTACTTTCACCAGCGTTTCTGGGTGAGCAAAAA
CAGGAAGGCAAAATGCCGCAAAAAAGGGAATAAGGGCGACACGGAAATGTTGAATACTCATTTTAGCTTC
CTTAGCTCCTGAAAATCTCGATAACTCAAAAAATACGCCCGGTAGTGATCTTATTTCATTATGGTGAAAG
TTGGAACCTCTTACGTGCCGATCAAGTCAAAAGCCTCCGGTCGGAGGCTTTTGACTTTCTGCTATGGAGG
TCAGGTATGATTTAAATGGTCAGTTAGA
